Addgene plasmid #198026: pSH424-ssr
Purpose: Expresses the gene codying for the Ssr recombinase from Pseudomonas putida DOT-T1E
Depositing lab: Susanne Häußler. Depositing organization: Helmholtz-Zentrum fuer Infektionsforschung (HZI). Publication: An expanded CRISPR-Cas9-assisted recombineering toolkit for engineering genetically intractable Pseudomonas aeruginosa isolates. Pankratz D, Gomez NO, Nielsen A, Mustafayeva A, Gur M, Arce-Rodriguez F, Nikel PI, Haussler S, Arce-Rodriguez A. Nat Protoc. 2023 Oct 5. doi: 10.1038/s41596-023-00882-z. PubMed 37798358.
Backbone
  Vector backbone: pSH624-ssr
  Backbone size w/o insert (bp): 4948
  Total vector size (bp): 6080
  Vector type: Bacterial Expression
Growth in bacteria
  Bacterial resistance: Streptomycin, 50 μg/mL
  Growth temperature: 37°C
  Growth strain: DH5alpha
  Copy number: Low Copy
Gene/Insert
  Gene/Insert name: T0 terminator - Sm resistance cassette
  Species: Synthetic
  Insert size (bp): 1132
  Promoter: SmR promoter
  Cloning method: Restriction Enzyme; 5′ cloning site BcuI (not destroyed); 3′ cloning site BoxI (not destroyed)
  Sequencing primers: 5′ SEVA_T0-F; 3′ PS4
Terms and licenses: Academic/Nonprofit Terms; Industry Terms: Not Available to Industry
How to cite: pSH424-ssr was a gift from Susanne Häußler (Addgene plasmid # 198026 ; http://n2t.net/addgene:198026 ; RRID:Addgene_198026)
