[The description below was written by a language model from this plasmid's Addgene catalogue record and pLannotate feature annotations shown in this document.]
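Description:
pSH424-ssr is a low-copy, broad-host-range bacterial expression plasmid of about 6.1 kb that supplies the Ssr recombinase of Pseudomonas putida DOT-T1E. It belongs to a CRISPR-Cas9-assisted recombineering toolkit developed for genetically intractable Pseudomonas aeruginosa isolates. Replication depends on the IncP system, with oriV and the trans-acting initiator gene trfA, which supports maintenance in E. coli and in other Gram-negative hosts. An IncP oriT allows the plasmid to be mobilised by conjugation when transfer functions are provided in trans. Selection is by streptomycin through the aadA aminoglycoside adenylyltransferase gene (SmR), which also confers spectinomycin resistance.

The catalogued "insert" is not the recombinase gene. It is a roughly 1.1 kb synthetic module carrying the lambda t0 terminator and the streptomycin resistance cassette under its own promoter, cloned between BcuI and BoxI sites into the parent vector pSH624-ssr. This indicates that the plasmid is a marker-swapped variant of that parent. A short gentamicin acetyltransferase fragment is annotated just upstream of SmR.

The expression unit consists of lacI under the lacIq promoter, followed by a trc promoter and lac operator, so transcription should be repressed by LacI and inducible with IPTG. The automated annotation leaves the roughly 800 bp between the operator and the residual pUC-type MCS unlabelled. This is presumably where the ssr coding sequence lies, although the feature table does not confirm it. The lambda t0 and rrnB T1 terminators insulate the modules. The remaining small hits (tet promoter, yciV, tnpA, CloDF13 ori, lacZα) are fragments and probably not functional. Ssr is expected to promote recombination of oligonucleotides into the genome, with Cas9 used for counterselection in the published workflow.
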