Features (pLannotate 1.2.2; 17 found; start..end, strand, type, name):
     11..88      +  promoter       lacIq promoter: lacI (mutant); In the lacIq allele, a single base change in the promoter boosts expression of the lacI gene about 10-fold.
     89..1171    +  CDS            lacI: lac repressor; lacI; The lac repressor binds to the lac operator to inhibit transcription in E. coli. This inhibition can be relieved by adding lactose or isopropyl-β-D-thiogalactopyranoside (IPTG).
   1213..1230    +  promoter       tet promoter (fragment): E. coli promoter for tetracycline efflux protein gene
   1226..1327    -  CDS            yciV (fragment): RNAAM_ECOLI - Also known as trpH From Escherichia coli (strain K12).
   1403..1432    +  promoter       trc promoter: strong E. coli promoter; hybrid between the trp and lac UV5 promoters
   1440..1456    +  protein_bind   lac operator: The lac repressor binds to the lac operator to inhibit transcription in E. coli. This inhibition can be relieved by adding lactose or isopropyl-β-D-thiogalactopyranoside (IPTG). lac repressor encoded by lacI
   2264..2299    +  misc_feature   MCS (fragment): pUC18/19 multiple cloning site
   2307..2331    +  CDS            lacZα (fragment): LacZα fragment of β-galactosidase; lacZ fragment
   2342..2436    +  terminator     lambda t0 terminator: transcription terminator from phage lambda
   2609..2665    +  CDS            GmR (fragment): gentamycin acetyltransferase; aacC1; confers resistance to gentamycin
   2672..3463    +  CDS            SmR: aminoglycoside adenylyltransferase (Murphy, 1985); aadA; confers resistance to spectinomycin and streptomycin
   3620..3728    +  oriT           oriT: incP origin of transfer
   3789..4937    -  CDS            trfA: trans-acting replication protein that binds to and activates oriV
   4989..5270    -  CDS            tnpA (fragment): TN5P_ECOLX - Also known as tnp. Experimental evidence at protein level: Swiss-Prot protein existence level 1. Mediates transposition of transposon Tn5 by a 'cut and paste' mechanism. First, the monomeric transposase binds the 19 bp inverted DNA repeats flanking the transposon. Then, dimerization of the DNA- bound transposase creates a synaptic DNA complex. After nicking of the first DNA strand, excision of the transposon proceeds through a series of intermediates. The transposase then mediates the insertion of the transposon at a new site by strand transfer. The activity of the wild- type tran
   5330..5861    -  rep_origin     oriV: incP origin of replication
   5917..5952    -  rep_origin     CloDF13 ori (fragment): Plasmids containing the CloDF13 (CDF) origin of replication can be propagated in E. coli cells that contain additional plasmids with compatible origins.
   5988..6074    -  terminator     rrnB T1 terminator: Escherichia coli rrnB; transcription terminator T1 from the E. coli rrnB gene
>Addgene plasmid #198026 | pSH424-ssr | addgene full sequence | sequence record 393261 | Addgene NGS Result
TTAATTAATTGACACCATCGAATGGTGCAAAACCTTTCGCGGTATGGCATGATAGCGCCCGGAAGAGAGT
CAATTCAGGGTGGTGAATGTGAAACCAGTAACGTTATACGATGTCGCAGAGTATGCCGGTGTCTCTTATC
AGACCGTTTCCCGCGTGGTGAACCAGGCCAGCCACGTTTCTGCGAAAACGCGGGAAAAAGTGGAAGCGGC
GATGGCGGAGCTGAATTACATTCCCAACCGCGTGGCACAACAACTGGCGGGCAAACAGTCGTTGCTGATT
GGCGTTGCCACCTCCAGTCTGGCCCTGCACGCGCCGTCGCAAATTGTCGCGGCGATTAAATCTCGCGCCG
ATCAACTGGGTGCCAGCGTGGTGGTGTCGATGGTAGAACGAAGCGGCGTCGAAGCCTGTAAAGCGGCGGT
GCACAATCTTCTCGCGCAACGCGTCAGTGGGCTGATCATTAACTATCCGCTGGATGACCAGGATGCCATT
GCTGTGGAAGCTGCCTGCACTAATGTTCCGGCGTTATTTCTTGATGTCTCTGACCAGACACCCATCAACA
GTATTATTTTCTCCCATGAAGACGGTACGCGACTGGGCGTGGAGCATCTGGTCGCATTGGGTCACCAGCA
AATCGCGCTGTTAGCGGGCCCATTAAGTTCTGTCTCGGCGCGTCTGCGTCTGGCTGGCTGGCATAAATAT
CTCACTCGCAATCAAATTCAGCCGATAGCGGAACGGGAAGGCGACTGGAGTGCCATGTCCGGTTTTCAAC
AAACCATGCAAATGCTGAATGAGGGCATCGTTCCCACTGCGATGCTGGTTGCCAACGATCAGATGGCGCT
GGGCGCAATGCGCGCCATTACCGAGTCCGGGCTGCGCGTTGGTGCGGATATCTCGGTAGTGGGATACGAC
GATACCGAAGACAGCTCATGTTATATCCCGCCGTTAACCACCATCAAACAGGATTTTCGCCTGCTGGGGC
AAACCAGCGTGGACCGCTTGCTGCAACTCTCTCAGGGCCAGGCGGTGAAGGGCAATCAGCTGTTGCCCGT
CTCACTGGTGAAAAGAAAAACCACCCTGGCGCCCAATACGCAAACCGCCTCTCCCCGCGCGTTGGCCGAT
TCATTAATGCAGCTGGCACGACAGGTTTCCCGACTGGAAAGCGGGCAGTGAGCGCAACGCAATTAATGTA
AGTTAGCGCGAATTGATCTGGTTTGACAGCTTATCATCGACTGCACGGTGCACCAATGCTTCTGGCGTCA
GGCAGCCATCGGAAGCTGTGGTATGGCTGTGCAGGTCGTAAATCACTGCATAATTCGTGTCGCTCAAGGC
GCACTCCCGTTCTGGATAATGTTTTTTGCGCCGACATCATAACGGTTCTGGCAAATATTCTGAAATGAGC
TGTTGACAATTAATCATCCGGCTCGTATAATGTGTGGAATTGTGAGCGGATAACAATTTCACACCCTAGG
CCGCGGCCGCGCGAATTCAGAAGGAGAATATACCATGAGCCAAGTAGCCAGGGTCGAAACCCATTCCCAG
CCACAGGCTGTAGCCGCCGAGTCGGCGACCATCCTGCAGATCATCCAGCAAGTCGCAATGTCCCCCAATG
CAGACATCGACAAGATGGAGCGATTGATGGCGATGCACCGCCAGCACCAAGCACAACAGGCGCAGCAAGC
GTTCGATGCCGCGCTAGCCGCCATGCAGGAAGAGCTTCCGGTTATCCGTGAGCGCGGCGCAATCAAGGAC
AAGTACAAGAACGTCCAATCTACCTACGCCCTATGGGAGGACATCAACGAAGAGTTGAAGCCCATCCTGG
CGAAGCACGGCTTTGCTCTCACCTTCCGAATTCCACGCACCGACAAAGGCATCGAGGTTGAGGGCGTGCT
TAGTCATCGAGACGGCCACAGGGAAACCACATCAATCCTCCTGCCAGCCGATGCTACCGGCAGCAAGAAT
GCCGTCCAGGCCGTTGCCAGTTCTGTCAGCTACGGGAAGCGCTACACGGCCGGCGCTCTTCTGAACTTCA
CCACTACTGGCGAAGACGATGACGGCCAAGGAGCCGTACCGATGCAAGTGCCTGATGAGCCGGTCATCAC
ACCGCGCCAAGCCGCCCAACTCGATGGGCTGCTGAAAAAATGCAGCCAAGTCCTGGTCGACAACTTCACC
GCCAAGTACGGCTGCGCTGCCAACGTCTACAAATCCGAGTTCGACGTTGTGCTCGCTCGCCTCACCAAGT
CGGCCAGCCGGCCGCAGGAGTAAGGATCCTCTAGAGTCGACCTGCAGGCATGCAAGCTTGCGGCCGCGTC
GTGACTGGGAAAACCCTGGCGACTAGTCTTGGACTCCTGTTGATAGATCCAGTAATGACCTCAGAACTCC
ATCTGGATTTGTTCAGAACGCTCGGTTGCCGCCGGGCGTTTTTTATTGGTGAGAATCCAGGGGTCCCCAA
TAATTACGATTTACGTATTTAAATGAACCTTGACCGAACGCAGCGGTGGTAACGGCGCAGTGGCGGTTTT
CATGGCTTGTTATGACTGTTTTTTTGGGGTACAGTCTATGCCTCGGGCATCCAAGCAGCAAGCGCGTTAC
GCCGTGGGTCGATGTTTGATGTTATGGAGCAGCAACGATGTTACGCAGCAGGGCAGTCGCCCTAAAACAA
AGTTAAACATCATGAGGGAAGCGGTGATCGCCGAAGTATCGACTCAACTATCAGAGGTAGTTGGCGTCAT
CGAGCGCCATCTCGAACCGACGTTGCTGGCCGTACATTTGTACGGCTCCGCAGTGGATGGCGGCCTGAAG
CCACACAGTGATATTGATTTGCTGGTTACGGTGACCGTAAGGCTTGATGAAACAACGCGGCGAGCTTTGA
TCAACGACCTTTTGGAAACTTCGGCTTCCCCTGGAGAGAGCGAGATTCTCCGCGCTGTAGAAGTCACCAT
TGTTGTGCACGACGACATCATTCCGTGGCGTTATCCAGCTAAGCGCGAACTGCAATTTGGAGAATGGCAG
CGCAATGACATTCTTGCAGGTATCTTCGAGCCAGCCACGATCGACATTGATCTGGCTATCTTGCTGACAA
AAGCAAGAGAACATAGCGTTGCCTTGGTAGGTCCAGCGGCGGAGGAACTCTTTGATCCGGTTCCTGAACA
GGATCTATTTGAGGCGCTAAATGAAACCTTAACGCTATGGAACTCGCCGCCCGACTGGGCTGGCGATGAG
CGAAATGTAGTGCTTACGTTGTCCCGCATTTGGTACAGCGCAGTAACCGGCAAAATCGCGCCGAAGGATG
TCGCTGCCGACTGGGCAATGGAGCGCCTGCCGGCCCAGTATCAGCCCGTCATACTTGAAGCTAGACAGGC
TTATCTTGGACAAGAAGAAGATCGCTTGGCCTCGCGCGCAGATCAGTTGGAAGAATTTGTCCACTACGTG
AAAGGCGAGATCACCAAGGTAGTCGGCAAATAAGACAACGGTCCGCGCGTTGTCCTTTTCCGCTGCATAA
CCCTGCTTCGGGGTCATTATAGCGATTTTTTCGGTATATCCATCCTTTTTCGCACGATATACAGGATTTT
GCCAAAGGGTTCGTGTAGACTTTCCTTGGTGTATCCAACGGCGTCAGCCGGGCAGGATAGGTGAAGTAGG
CCCACCCGCGAGCGGGTGTTCCTTCTTCACTGTCCCTTATTCGCACCTGGCGGTGCTCAACGGGAATCCT
GCTCTGCGAGGCTGGCCGTAGGCCGGCCGCGATGCAGGTGGCTGCTGAACCCCCAGCCGGAACTGACCCC
ACAAGGCCCTAGCGTTTGCAATGCACCAGGTCATCATTGACCCAGGCGTGTTCCACCAGGCCGCTGCCTC
GCAACTCTTCGCAGGCTTCGCCGACCTGCTCGCGCCACTTCTTCACGCGGGTGGAATCCGATCCGCACAT
GAGGCGGAAGGTTTCCAGCTTGAGCGGGTACGGCTCCCGGTGCGAGCTGAAATAGTCGAACATCCGTCGG
GCCGTCGGCGACAGCTTGCGGTACTTCTCCCATATGAATTTCGTGTAGTGGTCGCCAGCAAACAGCACGA
CGATTTCCTCGTCGATCAGGACCTGGCAACGGGACGTTTTCTTGCCACGGTCCAGGACGCGGAAGCGGTG
CAGCAGCGACACCGATTCCAGGTGCCCAACGCGGTCGGACGTGAAGCCCATCGCCGTCGCCTGTAGGCGC
GACAGGCATTCCTCGGCCTTCGTGTAATACCGGCCATTGATCGACCAGCCCAGGTCCTGGCAAAGCTCGT
AGAACGTGAAGGTGATCGGCTCGCCGATAGGGGTGCGCTTCGCGTACTCCAACACCTGCTGCCACACCAG
TTCGTCATCGTCGGCCCGCAGCTCGACGCCGGTGTAGGTGATCTTCACGTCCTTGTTGACGTGGAAAATG
ACCTTGTTTTGCAGCGCCTCGCGCGGGATTTTCTTGTTGCGCGTGGTGAACAGGGCAGAGCGGGCCGTGT
CGTTTGGCATCGCTCGCATCGTGTCCGGCCACGGCGCAATATCGAACAAGGAAAGCTGCATTTCCTTGAT
CTGCTGCTTCGTGTGTTTCAGCAACGCGGCCTGCTTGGCTTCGCTGACCTGTTTTGCCAGGTCCTCGCCG
GCGGTTTTTCGCTTCTTGGTCGTCATAGTTCCTCGCGTGTCGATGGTCATCGACTTCGCCAAACCTGCCG
CCTCCTGTTCGAGACGACGCGAACGCTCCACGGCGGCCGATGGCGCGGGCAGGGCAGGGGGAGCCAGTTG
CACGCTGTCGCGCTCGATCTTGGCCGTAGCTTGCTGGACTATCGAGCCGACGGACTGGAAGGTTTCGCGG
GGCGCACGCATGACGGTGCGGCTTGCGATGGTTTCGGCATCCTCGGCGGAAAACCCCGCGTCGATCAGTT
CTTGCCTGTATGCCTTCCGGTCAAACGTCCGATTCATTCACCCTCCTTGCGGGATTGCCCCGGAATTAAT
TCCCCGGATCGATCCGTCGATCTTGATCCCCTGCGCCATCAGATCCTTGGCGGCAAGAAAGCCATCCAGT
TTACTTTGCAGGGCTTCCCAACCTTACCAGAGGGCGCCCCAGCTGGCAATTCCGGTTCGCTTGCTGTCCA
TAAAACCGCCCAGTCTAGCTATCGCCATGTAAGCCCACTGCAAGCTACCTGCTTTCTCTTTGCGCTTGCG
TTTTCCCTTGTCCAGATAGCCCAGTAGCTGACATTCATCCGGGGTCAGCACCGTTTCTGCGGACTGGCTT
TCTACGTGGCTGCCATTTTTGGGGTGAGGCCGTTCGCGGCCGAGGGGCGCAGCCCCTGGGGGGATGGGAG
GCCCGCGTTAGCGGGCCGGGAGGGTTCGAGAAGGGGGGGCACCCCCCTTCGGCGTGCGCGGTCACGCGCA
CAGGGCGCAGCCCTGGTTAAAAACAAGGTTTATAAATATTGGTTTAAAAGCAGGTTAAAAGACAGGTTAG
CGGTGGCCGAAAAACGGGCGGAAACCCTTGCAAATGCTGGATTTTCTGCCTGTGGACAGCCCCTCAAATG
TCAATAGGTGCGCCCCTCATCTGTCAGCACTCTGCCCCTCAAGTGTCAAGGATCGCGCCCCTCATCTGTC
AGTAGTCGCGCCCCTCAAGTGTCAATACCGCAGGGCACTTATCCCCAGGCTTGTCCACATCATCTGTGGG
AAACTCGCGTAAAATCAGGCGTTTTCGCCGATTTGCGAGGCTGGCCAGCTCCACGTCGCCGGCCGAAATC
GAGCCTGCCCCTCATCTGTCAACGCCGCGCCGGGTGAGTCGGCCCCTCAAGTGTCAACGTCCGCCCCTCA
TCTGTCAGTGAGGGCCAAGTTTTCCGCGAGGTATCCACAACGCCGGCGGCCCTACATGGCTCTGCTGTAG
TGAGTGGGTTGCGCTCCGGCAGCGGTCCTGATCCCCCGCAGAAAAAAAGGATCTCAAGAAGATCCTTTGA
TCTTTTCTACGGCGCGCCCAGCTGTCTAGGGCGGCGGATTTGTCCTACTCAGGAGAGCGTTCACCGACAA
ACAACAGATAAAACGAAAGGCCCAGTCTTTCGACTGAGCCTTTCGTTTTATTTGATGCCT
